Addgene plasmid #48019: pICH41780
Purpose: (Empty Backbone)
Depositing lab: Sylvestre Marillonnet. Depositing organization: Leibniz Institute of Plant Biochemistry (IPB). Publication: A modular cloning system for standardized assembly of multigene constructs. Weber E, Engler C, Gruetzner R, Werner S, Marillonnet S. PLoS One. 2011 Feb 18;6(2):e16765. doi: 10.1371/journal.pone.0016765. PubMed 21364738.
Backbone
  Vector backbone: pUC19-derived
  Backbone manufacturer: self-made
  Backbone size (bp): 3293
  Vector type: Unspecified
Growth in bacteria
  Bacterial resistance: Spectinomycin, 50 μg/mL
  Growth temperature: 37°C
  Growth strain: DH10B
  Copy number: High Copy
Gene/Insert
  Gene/Insert name: None
Terms and licenses: Academic/Nonprofit Terms; Industry Terms: Not Available to Industry
Depositor comments: level 2 end linker
How to cite: pICH41780 was a gift from Sylvestre Marillonnet (Addgene plasmid # 48019 ; http://n2t.net/addgene:48019 ; RRID:Addgene_48019)
