[The description below was written by a language model from this plasmid's Addgene catalogue record and pLannotate feature annotations shown in this document.]
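Description:
pICH41780 is a small, high-copy E. coli cloning plasmid built on a self-made pUC19-derived backbone and catalogued as an empty backbone with no gene insert. The depositor describes it simply as a "level 2 end linker", and it belongs to the Modular Cloning (MoClo) toolkit for standardized assembly of multigene constructs. In that hierarchical Golden Gate scheme, end-linker plasmids supply a short adaptor fragment that joins the last transcription unit in an assembly to the destination vector, closing the level 2 construct. The record does not state which type IIS restriction sites, fusion overhangs or assembly position this particular linker carries.

The feature table, generated from a full long-read sequence of about 3.3 kb, shows the ColE1/pMB1/pUC-type origin for replication and an aadA (SmR) aminoglycoside adenylyltransferase gene, consistent with the listed spectinomycin selection. An AmpR (bla) promoter lies upstream of it in the same orientation. Short gentamicin acetyltransferase and integrase fragments between the two are probably remnants of the integron-type source of the resistance cassette. Other pUC remnants include a partial multiple cloning site, the lac promoter with its operator and CAP binding site, a partial lacZα segment, and small lacI, rop and bom fragments, none of which is a complete functional unit. One further annotation spanning the sequence origin matches a fragment of the Potato virus X RNA-dependent RNA polymerase. It lies between the lacZα fragment and the cloning site remnant and may represent filler DNA in the linker region, although the record does not explain it. There are no eukaryotic expression elements, so the plasmid serves purely as a donor part in assembly reactions.
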