Features (pLannotate 1.2.2; 14 found; start..end, strand, type, name):
      1..38      +  misc_feature   MCS (fragment): pUC18/19 multiple cloning site
     75..91      -  protein_bind   lac operator: The lac repressor binds to the lac operator to inhibit transcription in E. coli. This inhibition can be relieved by adding lactose or isopropyl-β-D-thiogalactopyranoside (IPTG). lac repressor encoded by lacI
     99..129     -  promoter       lac promoter: promoter for the E. coli lac operon
    144..165     -  protein_bind   CAP binding site: CAP binding activates transcription in the presence of cAMP. E. coli catabolite activator protein
    178..270     -  CDS            lacI (fragment): lac repressor; lacI; The lac repressor binds to the lac operator to inhibit transcription in E. coli. This inhibition can be relieved by adding lactose or isopropyl-β-D-thiogalactopyranoside (IPTG).
    453..1041    -  rep_origin     ori: high-copy-number ColE1/pMB1/pBR322/pUC origin of replication
   1212..2003    -  CDS            SmR: aminoglycoside adenylyltransferase (Murphy, 1985); aadA; confers resistance to spectinomycin and streptomycin
   2010..2066    -  CDS            GmR (fragment): gentamycin acetyltransferase; aacC1; confers resistance to gentamycin
   2154..2234    +  CDS            int (fragment): INT2_ECOLX - Protein inferred from homology: Swiss-Prot protein existence level 3. Putative integrase believed to be involved in the insertion of antibiotic resistance genes into plasmids and transposons. From Escherichia coli.
   2225..2329    -  promoter       AmpR promoter: bla
   2424..2459    +  CDS            rop (fragment): Rop protein, which maintains plasmids at low copy number; rop
   2561..2660    +  misc_feature   bom (fragment): basis of mobility region from pBR322
   2666..2823    -  CDS            lacZα (fragment): LacZα fragment of β-galactosidase; lacZ fragment
   2886..3       +  CDS            RDRP_PVX (fragment) (across the origin): Protein inferred from homology: Swiss-Prot protein existence level 3. RNA replication. The central part of this protein possibly functions as an ATP-binding helicase (Probable). From Potato virus X (PVX).
>Addgene plasmid #48019 | pICH41780 | addgene full sequence | sequence record 499961 | Addgene Long Read Sequencing Result
GGGGATCCTCTAGAGTCGACCTGCAGGCATGCAAGCTTGGCGTAATCATGGTCATAGCTGTTTCCTGTGT
GAAATTGTTATCCGCTCACAATTCCACACAACATACGAGCCGGAAGCATAAAGTGTAAAGCCTGGGGTGC
CTAATGAGTGAGCTAACTCACATTAATTGCGTTGCGCTCACTGCCCGCTTTCCAGTCGGGAAACCTGTCG
TGCCAGCTGCATTAATGAATCGGCCAACGCGCGGGGAGAGGCGGTTTGCGTATTGGGCGCTCTTCCGCTT
CCTCGCTCACTGACTCGCTGCGCTCGGTCGTTCGGCTGCGGCGAGCGGTATCAGCTCACTCAAAGGCGGT
AATACGGTTATCCACAGAATCAGGGGATAACGCAGGAAAGAACATGTGAGCAAAAGGCCAGCAAAAGGCC
AGGAACCGTAAAAAGGCCGCGTTGCTGGCGTTTTTCCATAGGCTCCGCCCCCCTGACGAGCATCACAAAA
ATCGACGCTCAAGTCAGAGGTGGCGAAACCCGACAGGACTATAAAGATACCAGGCGTTTCCCCCTGGAAG
CTCCCTCGTGCGCTCTCCTGTTCCGACCCTGCCGCTTACCGGATACCTGTCCGCCTTTCTCCCTTCGGGA
AGCGTGGCGCTTTCTCATAGCTCACGCTGTAGGTATCTCAGTTCGGTGTAGGTCGTTCGCTCCAAGCTGG
GCTGTGTGCACGAACCCCCCGTTCAGCCCGACCGCTGCGCCTTATCCGGTAACTATCGTCTTGAGTCCAA
CCCGGTAAGACACGACTTATCGCCACTGGCAGCAGCCACTGGTAACAGGATTAGCAGAGCGAGGTATGTA
GGCGGTGCTACAGAGTTCTTGAAGTGGTGGCCTAACTACGGCTACACTAGAAGAACAGTATTTGGTATCT
GCGCTCTGCTGAAGCCAGTTACCTTCGGAAAAAGAGTTGGTAGCTCTTGATCCGGCAAACAAACCACCGC
TGGTAGCGGTGGTTTTTTTGTTTGCAAGCAGCAGATTACGCGCAGAAAAAAAGGATCTCAAGAAGATCCT
TTGATCTTTTCTACGGGGTCTGACGCTCAGTGGAACGAAAACTCACGTTAAGGGATTTTGGTCATGAGAT
TATCAAAAAGGATCTTCACCTAGATCCTTTTAAATTAAAAATGAAGTTTTAAATCAATCTAAAGTATATA
TGAGTAAACTTGGTCTGACAGTTATTTGCCGACTACCTTGGTGATCTCGCCTTTCACGTAGTGGACAAAT
TCTTCCAACTGATCTGCGCGCGAGGCCAAGCGATCTTCTTCTTGTCCAAGATAAGCCTGTCTAGCTTCAA
GTATGACGGGCTGATACTGGGCCGGCAGGCGCTCCATTGCCCAGTCGGCAGCGACATCCTTCGGCGCGAT
TTTGCCGGTTACTGCGCTGTACCAAATGCGGGACAACGTAAGCACTACATTTCGCTCATCGCCAGCCCAG
TCGGGCGGCGAGTTCCATAGCGTTAAGGTTTCATTTAGCGCCTCAAATAGATCCTGTTCAGGAACCGGAT
CAAAGAGTTCCTCCGCCGCTGGACCTACCAAGGCAACGCTATGTTCTCTTGCTTTTGTCAGCAAGATAGC
CAGATCAATGTCGATCGTGGCTGGCTCGAAGATACCTGCAAGAATGTCATTGCGCTGCCATTCTCCAAAT
TGCAGTTCGCGCTTAGCTGGATAACGCCACGGAATGATGTCGTCGTGCACAACAATGGTGACTTCTACAG
CGCGGAGAATCTCGCTCTCTCCAGGGGAAGCCGAAGTTTCCAAAAGGTCGTTGATCAAAGCTCGCCGCGT
TGTTTCATCAAGCCTTACGGTCACCGTAACCAGCAAATCAATATCACTGTGTGGCTTCAGGCCGCCATCC
ACTGCGGAGCCGTACAAATGTACGGCCAGCAACGTCGGTTCGAGATGGCGCTCGATGACGCCAACTACCT
CTGATAGTTGAGTCGATACTTCGGCGATCACCGCTTCCCTCATGATGTTTAACTTTGTTTTAGGGCGACT
GCCCTGCTGCGTAACATCGTTGCTGCTCCATAACATCAAACATCGACCCACGGCGTAACGCGCTTGCTGC
TTGGATGCCCGAGGCATAGACTGTACCCCAAAAAAAAACAGTCATAACAAGCCATGAAAACCGCCACTGC
GCCGTTACCACCGCTGCGTTCGGTCAAGGTTCTGGACCAGTTGCGTGAGCGCATACTCTTCCTTTTTCAA
TATTATTGAAGCATTTATCAGGGTTATTGTCTCATGAGCGGATACATATTTGAATGTATTTAGAAAAATA
AACAAATAGGGGTTCCGCGCACATTTCCCCGAAAAGTGCCACCTGACGTCTAAGAAACCATTATTATCAT
GACATTAACCTATAAAAATAGGCGTATCACGAGGCCCTTTCGACTCGCGCGTTTCGGTGATGACGGTGAA
AACCTCTGACACATGCAGCTCCCGGAGATGGTCACAGCTTGTCTGTAAGCGGATGCCGGGAGCAGACAAG
CCCGTCAGGGCGCGTCAGCGGGTGTTGGCGGGTGTCGGGGCTGGCTTAACTATGCGGCATCAGAGCAGAT
TGTACTGAGAGTGCACCATATGCGGTGTGAAATACCGCACAGATGCGTAAGGAGAAAATACCGCATCAGG
CGCCATTCGCCATTCAGGCTGCGCAACTGTTGGGAAGGGCGATCGGTGCGGGCCTCTTCGCTATTACGCC
AGCTGGCGAAAGGGGGATGTGCTGCAAGGCGATTAAGTTGGGTAACGCCAGGGTTTTCCCAGTCACGACG
TTGTAAAACGACGGCCAGTGAATTCGAGCTCGGTACCCTTTGAAGACAACAGAGAGGATGCACATGTGAC
CGAGGGATTGTCTTCGTGGAAACTTGGGACTTCAGATTCCACCCCTTGCAAGCGTGGAAAGCCTTCCGAC
CAAGGGAAGTGTCGGATGTAGAGGAAATGGAAAGTTTGTTCTCAGATGGGGACTTGCTTGATTGCTTCAC
AAGAATGCCAGCTTATGCGGTAAACGCAGAGGAAGATTTAGCTGCAATCAGGAAAACGCCCGAGATGGAT
GTCGGTCAAGAAGTTAAAGAACCTGCAGGAGACAGAAATCAATACTCAAACCCTGCAGAAACTTTCCTCA
ACAAGCTCCACAGGAAACACAGTAGGGAGGTGAAACACCAGGCCGCAAAGAAAGCTAAACGCCTAGCTGA
AATCCAGGAGTCAATGAGAGCTGAAGGTGATGCCGAACCAAATGAAATAAGCGGGGGCATGGGGGCAATA
CCCAGCAACGCCGAACTTCCTGGGCCCAAA
