>Addgene plasmid #48019 | pICH41780 | addgene partial sequence | sequence record 71123 | M13_pUC_rev
TGACCATGATTACGCCAAGCTTGCATGCCTGCAGGTCGACTCTAGAGGATCCCCTTTGGGCCCAGGAAGT
TCGGCGTTGCTGGGTATTGCCCCCATGCCCCCGCTTATTTCATTTGGTTCGGCATCACCTTCAGCTCTCA
TTGACTCCTGGATTTCAGCTAGGCGTTTAGCTTTCTTTGCGGCCTGGTGTTTCACCTCCCTACTGTGTTT
CCTGTGGAGCTTGTTGAGGAAAGTTTCTGCAGGGTTTGAGTATTGATTTCTGTCTCCTGCAGGTTCTTTA
ACTTCTTGACCGACATCCATCTCGGGCGTTTTCCTGATTGCAGCTAAATCTTCCTCTGCGTTTACCGCAT
AAGCTGGCATTCTTGTGAAGCAATCAAGCAAGTCCCCATCTGAGAACAAACTTTCCATTTCCTCTACATC
CGACACTTCCCTTGGTCGGAAGGCTTTCCACGCTTGCAAGGGGTGGAATCTGAAGTCCCAAGTTTCCACG
AAGACAATCCCTCGGTCACATGTGCATCCTCTCTGTTGTCTTCAAAGGGTACCGAGCTCGAATTCACTGG
CCGTCGTTTTACAACGTCGTGACTGGGAAAACCCTGGCGTTACCCAACTTAATCGCCTTGCAGCACATCC
CCCTTTCGCCAGCTGGCGTAATAGCGAAGAGGCCCGCACCGATCGCCCTTCCCAACAGTTGCGCAGCCTG
AATGGCGAATGGCGCCTGATGCGGTATTTTCTCCTTACGCATCTGTGCGGTATTTCACACCGCATATGGT
GCACTCTCAGTACAATCTGCTCTGATGCCGCATAGTTAAGCCAGCCCCGACACCCGCCAACACCCGCTGA
CGCGCCCTGACGGGCTTGTCTGCTCCCGGCATCCGCTTACAGACAAGCTGTGACCATCTCCGGGAGCTGC
ATGTGTCAGAGGTTTTCACCGTCATCACCGAAACGCGCGAGTCGAAAGGGCCTCGTGATACGCCTATTTT
TATAGGTTAATGTCATGATAATAATGGTTTCTTAGACGTCAGGTGGCACTTTTCGGGGAAATGTGCGCGG
AACCCCTATTTGTTTATTTTTCTAAATACATTCAAATATGTATCCGCTCATGAGACAATAACCCTGATAA
ATGCTTCAATAATATTGAAAA
